>Addgene plasmid #117667 | pPICZ-pre-Ost1-alphaf(I)-Btl2 | addgene full sequence | sequence record 231108 | Addgene NGS Result
AGATCTAACATCCAAAGACGAAAGGTTGAATGAAACCTTTTTGCCATCCGACATCCACAGGTCCATTCTC
ACACATAAGTGCCAAACGCAACAGGAGGGGATACACTAGCAGCAGACCGTTGCAAACGCAGGACCTCCAC
TCCTCTTCTCCTCAACACCCACTTTTGCCATCGAAAAACCAGCCCAGTTATTGGGCTTGATTGGAGCTCG
CTCATTCCAATTCCTTCTATTAGGCTACTAACACCATGACTTTATTAGCCTGTCTATCCTGGCCCCCCTG
GCGAGGTTCATGTTTGTTTATTTCCGAATGCAACAAGCTCCGCATTACACCCGAACATCACTCCAGATGA
GGGCTTTCTGAGTGTGGGGTCAAATAGTTTCATGTTCCCCAAATGGCCCAAAACTGACAGTTTAAACGCT
GTCTTGGAACCTAATATGACAAAAGCGTGATCTCATCCAAGATGAACTAAGTTTGGTTCGTTGAAATGCT
AACGGCCAGTTGGTCAAAAAGAAACTTCCAAAAGTCGGCATACCGTTTGTCTTGTTTGGTATTGATTGAC
GAATGCTCAAAAATAATCTCATTAATGCTTAGCGCAGTCTCTCTATCGCTTCTGAACCCCGGTGCACCTG
TGCCGAAACGCAAATGGGGAAACACCCGCTTTTTGGATGATTATGCATTGTCTCCACATTGTATGCTTCC
AAGATTCTGGTGGGAATACTGCTGATAGCCTAACGTTCATGATCAAAATTTAACTGTTCTAACCCCTACT
TGACAGCAATATATAAACAGAAGGAAGCTGCCCTGTCTTAAACCTTTTTTTTTATCATCATTATTAGCTT
ACTTTCATAATTGCGACTGGTTCCAATTGACAAGCTTTTGATTTTAACGACTTTTAACGACAACTTGAGA
AGATCAAAAAACAACTAATTATTCGAAACGATGAGGCAGGTTTGGTTCTCTTGGATTGTGGGATTGTTCC
TATGTTTTTTCAACGTGTCTTCTGCTGCTCCAGTCAACACTACAACAGAAGATGAAACGGCACAAATTCC
GGCTGAAGCTGTCATCGGTTACTCAGATTTAGAAGGGGATTTCGATGTTGCTGTTTTGCCATTTTCCAAC
AGCACAAATAACGGGTTATTGTTTATAAATACTACTATTGCCAGCATTGCTGCTAAAGAAGAAGGGGTAT
CTCTCGAGAAAAGAGAGGCTGAAGCTGCTTCTCCAAGAGCTAATGATGCTCCTATTGTTTTGTTGCATGG
TTTTACTGGTTGGGGTAGAGAAGAGATGTTGGGTTTCAAATATTGGGGTGGTGTTAGAGGAGATATTGAA
CAATGGTTGAACGATAATGGTTACAGAACTTATACTTTGGCTGTTGGTCCATTGTCTTCTAACTGGGATA
GAGCTTGTGAGGCTTACGCTCAATTGGTTGGTGGTACTGTTGATTATGGTGCTGCTCACGCTGCTAAGCA
TGGTCACGCTAGATTTGGTAGAACTTATCCAGGTTTGTTGCCTGAATTGAAAAGAGGTGGTAGAGTTCAT
ATTATTGCTCACTCTCAAGGTGGTCAAACTGCTAGAATGTTGGTTTCTTTGTTGGAAAATGGTTCTCAAG
AAGAGAGAGAGTACGCTAAGGCTCATAACGTTTCTTTGTCTCCATTGTTTGAGGGTGGTCATCACTTCGT
TTTGTCTGTTACTACTATTGCTACTCCTCACGATGGTACTACTTTGGTTAACATGGTTGATTTCACTGAT
AGATTTTTCGATTTGCAAAAGGCTGTTTTGAAAGCTGCTGCTGTTGCTTCTAACGTTCCTTACACTTCTC
AAGTTTACGATTTCAAGTTGGATCAATGGGGTTTGAGAAGACAACCTGGTGAATCTTTTGATCATTACTT
CGAGAGATTGAAAAGATCCCCTGTTTGGACTTCTACTGATACTGCTAGATATGATTTGTCTATTCCAGGT
GCTGAAAAGTTGAATCAATGGGTTCAGGCTTCTCCTAACACTTACTATTTGTCTTTCTCTACTGAAAGAA
CTCACAGAGGTGCTTTGACTGGTAATTACTATCCAGAGTTGGGTATGAACGCTTTTTCTGCTGTTGTTTG
TGCTCCTTTCTTGGGTTCTTACAGAAATGAGGCTTTGGGTATTGATGATAGATGGTTGGAGAACGATGGT
ATTGTTAATACTGTTTCTATGAACGGTCCAAAAAGAGGTTCTTCTGATAGAATTGTTCCTTATGATGGTA
CTTTGAAGAAAGGTGTTTGGAATGATATGGGTACTTGTAACGTTGATCATTTGGAAGTTATTGGTGTTGA
TCCAAACCCTTCTTTTGATATTAGAGCTTTCTACTTGAGATTGGCTGAGCAATTGGCTTCTTTGAGACCA
CATCACCATCACCATCACTAATCAAGAGGATGTCAGAATGCCATTTGCCTGAGAGATGCAGGCTTCATTT
TTGATACTTTTTTATTTGTAACCTATATAGTATAGGATTTTTTTTGTCATTTTGTTTCTTCTCGTACGAG
CTTGCTCCTGATCAGCCTATCTCGCAGCTGATGAATATCTTGTGGTAGGGGTTTGGGAAAATCATTCGAG
TTTGATGTTTTTCTTGGTATTTCCCACTCCTCTTCAGAGTACAGAAGATTAAGTGAGACCTTCGTTTGTG
CGGATCCCCCACACACCATAGCTTCAAAATGTTTCTACTCCTTTTTTACTCTTCCAGATTTTCTCGGACT
CCGCGCATCGCCGTACCACTTCAAAACACCCAAGCACAGCATACTAAATTTCCCCTCTTTCTTCCTCTAG
GGTGTCGTTAATTACCCGTACTAAAGGTTTGGAAAAGAAAAAAGAGACCGCCTCGTTTCTTTTTCTTCGT
CGAAAAAGGCAATAAAAATTTTTATCACGTTTCTTTTTCTTGAAAATTTTTTTTTTTGATTTTTTTCTCT
TTCGATGACCTCCCATTGATATTTAAGTTAATAAACGGTCTTCAATTTCTCAAGTTTCAGTTTCATTTTT
CTTGTTCTATTACAACTTTTTTTACTTCTTGCTCATTAGAAAGAAAGCATAGCAATCTAATCTAAGGGCG
GTGTTGACAATTAATCATCGGCATAGTATATCGGCATAGTATAATACGACAAGGTGAGGAACTAAACCAT
GGCCAAGTTGACCAGTGCCGTTCCGGTGCTCACCGCGCGCGACGTCGCCGGAGCGGTCGAGTTCTGGACC
GACCGGCTCGGGTTCTCCCGGGACTTCGTGGAGGACGACTTCGCCGGTGTGGTCCGGGACGACGTGACCC
TGTTCATCAGCGCGGTCCAGGACCAGGTGGTGCCGGACAACACCCTGGCCTGGGTGTGGGTGCGCGGCCT
GGACGAGCTGTACGCCGAGTGGTCGGAGGTCGTGTCCACGAACTTCCGGGACGCCTCCGGGCCGGCCATG
ACCGAGATCGGCGAGCAGCCGTGGGGGCGGGAGTTCGCCCTGCGCGACCCGGCCGGCAACTGCGTGCACT
TCGTGGCCGAGGAGCAGGACTGACACGTCCGACGCGGCCCGACGGGTCCGAGGCCTCGGAGATCCGTCCC
CCTTTTCCTTTGTCGATATCATGTAATTAGTTATGTCACGCTTACATTCACGCCCTCCCCCCACATCCGC
TCTAACCGAAAAGGAAGGAGTTAGACAACCTGAAGTCTAGGTCCCTATTTATTTTTTTATAGTTATGTTA
GTATTAAGAACGTTATTTATATTTCAAATTTTTCTTTTTTTTCTGTACAGACGCGTGTACGCATGTAACA
TTATACTGAAAACCTTGCTTGAGAAGGTTTTGGGACGCTCGAAGGCTTTAATTTGCAAGCTGGAGACCAA
CATGTGAGCAAAAGGCCAGCAAAAGGCCAGGAACCGTAAAAAGGCCGCGTTGCTGGCGTTTTTCCATAGG
CTCCGCCCCCCTGACGAGCATCACAAAAATCGACGCTCAAGTCAGAGGTGGCGAAACCCGACAGGACTAT
AAAGATACCAGGCGTTTCCCCCTGGAAGCTCCCTCGTGCGCTCTCCTGTTCCGACCCTGCCGCTTACCGG
ATACCTGTCCGCCTTTCTCCCTTCGGGAAGCGTGGCGCTTTCTCATAGCTCACGCTGTAGGTATCTCAGT
TCGGTGTAGGTCGTTCGCTCCAAGCTGGGCTGTGTGCACGAACCCCCCGTTCAGCCCGACCGCTGCGCCT
TATCCGGTAACTATCGTCTTGAGTCCAACCCGGTAAGACACGACTTATCGCCACTGGCAGCAGCCACTGG
TAACAGGATTAGCAGAGCGAGGTATGTAGGCGGTGCTACAGAGTTCTTGAAGTGGTGGCCTAACTACGGC
TACACTAGAAGAACAGTATTTGGTATCTGCGCTCTGCTGAAGCCAGTTACCTTCGGAAAAAGAGTTGGTA
GCTCTTGATCCGGCAAACAAACCACCGCTGGTAGCGGTGGTTTTTTTGTTTGCAAGCAGCAGATTACGCG
CAGAAAAAAAGGATCTCAAGAAGATCCTTTGATCTTTTCTACGGGGTCTGACGCTCAGTGGAACGAAAAC
TCACGTTAAGGGATTTTGGTCATGAGATC
Features (pLannotate 1.2.2; 11 found; start..end, strand, type, name):
      2..940     +  promoter       AOX1 promoter: Pichia pastoris AOX1; inducible promoter, regulated by methanol
    941..1009    +  CDS            OST1 (fragment): OST1_YEAST - Also known as NLT1. Experimental evidence at protein level: Swiss-Prot protein existence level 1. Subunit of the oligosaccharyl transferase (OST) complex that catalyzes the initial transfer of a defined glycan (Glc(3)Man(9)GlcNAc(2) in eukaryotes) from the lipid carrier dolichol- pyrophosphate to an asparagine residue within an Asn-X-Ser/Thr consensus motif in nascent polypeptide chains, the first step in protein N-glycosylation. N-glycosylation occurs cotranslationally and the complex associates with the Sec61 complex at the channel-forming translocon complex that mediates protei
   1004..1204    +  CDS            α-factor secretion signal (fragment): N-terminal secretion signal from S. cerevisiae alpha-factor; MFα1; Cleavage by the Kex2 protease occurs after the dibasic KR sequence.
   1184..2380    +  CDS            LIP_BACSP: Experimental evidence at protein level: Swiss-Prot protein existence level 1. Triacylglycerol hydrolase that shows hydrolysis preference towards some of the natural oils such as olive, sunflower and corn oils. From Bacillus sp.
   2381..2398    +  CDS            7xHis (fragment): 6xHis affinity tag
   2402..2648    +  terminator     AOX1 terminator: Pichia pastoris AOX1; transcription terminator for AOX1
   2669..3076    +  promoter       TEF1 promoter: S. cerevisiae TEF1; promoter for EF-1α
   3083..3130    +  promoter       EM7 promoter: synthetic bacterial promoter&nbsp
   3149..3523    +  CDS            BleoR: antibiotic-binding protein; Sh ble from Streptoalloteichus hindustanus; confers resistance to bleomycin, phleomycin, and Zeocin™
   3589..3836    +  terminator     CYC1 terminator: S. cerevisiae CYC1; transcription terminator for CYC1
   3911..4499    -  rep_origin     ori: high-copy-number ColE1/pMB1/pBR322/pUC origin of replication
