[The description below was written by a language model from this plasmid's Addgene catalogue record and pLannotate feature annotations shown in this document.]
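Description:
pPICZ-pre-Ost1-alphaf(I)-Btl2 is a yeast expression plasmid of about 4.6 kb built on the pPICZalpha backbone and designed for integration into the Pichia pastoris genome at the AOX1 promoter locus. It is propagated in E. coli through a high-copy ColE1/pUC-type origin and carries a single selection marker, the Sh ble gene conferring resistance to Zeocin. This marker sits downstream of tandem TEF1 and EM7 promoters and is followed by the CYC1 terminator, so the same coding sequence can be expressed in yeast (from TEF1) and in bacteria (from EM7). No yeast replication origin is annotated, consistent with its use as an integrating vector.

The expression cassette is driven by the methanol-inducible AOX1 promoter and closed by the AOX1 terminator. It encodes the lipase Btl2, which the annotation matches to a Bacillus triacylglycerol hydrolase, followed by a C-terminal polyhistidine tag for detection or affinity purification. Btl2 is preceded by a hybrid secretion signal: the signal sequence (pre region) of Saccharomyces cerevisiae Ost1, a subunit of the oligosaccharyltransferase complex, fused to the pro region of the S. cerevisiae mating alpha-factor. The pro region variant used here has serine at position 42 and three point mutations that introduce an XhoI site while changing Asp83 to Glu. The alpha-factor pro region ends in a dibasic site cleaved by the Kex2 protease, which releases the mature protein. The insert was assembled by Gibson cloning, and the construct is intended for studying the secretion efficiency of Btl2 as a model protein when testing this modified secretion signal.
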