Addgene plasmid #117667: pPICZ-pre-Ost1-alphaf(I)-Btl2
Purpose: Study secretion efficiency of Btl2
Depositing lab: Pau Ferrer & Benjamin Glick. Depositing organization: University of Chicago. Publication: An improved secretion signal enhances the secretion of model proteins from Pichia pastoris. Barrero JJ, Casler JC, Valero F, Ferrer P, Glick BS. Microb Cell Fact. 2018 Oct 12;17(1):161. doi: 10.1186/s12934-018-1009-5. PubMed 30314480.
Backbone
  Vector backbone: pPICZalpha
  Vector type: Yeast Expression
Growth in bacteria
  Bacterial resistance: Bleocin (Zeocin), 50 μg/mL
  Growth temperature: 37°C
  Growth strain: DH5alpha
  Copy number: Unknown
Gene/Insert
  Gene/Insert name: pre-Ost1-alphaf(I)-Btl2
  Mutation: This plasmid encodes the lipase Btl2 together with an hibrid secretion signal. This secretion signal is composed by the the signal sequence of Ost1 from Saccharomyces cerevisiae and the the native mating alpha factor pro region from Saccharomyces cerevisiae. The pro region variant has Ser at position 42 and a trio of point mutations that create an XhoI restriction site while changing Asp83 to Glu in comparison with the native pro sequence.
  Promoter: pAOX1
  Cloning method: Gibson Cloning
Terms and licenses: Academic/Nonprofit Terms; Industry Terms: Not Available to Industry
Depositor comments: Integration plasmid in the pAOX1 locus.
How to cite: pPICZ-pre-Ost1-alphaf(I)-Btl2 was a gift from Pau Ferrer & Benjamin Glick (Addgene plasmid # 117667 ; http://n2t.net/addgene:117667 ; RRID:Addgene_117667)
